>Addgene plasmid #54868 | mApple-C-Src-7 | depositor partial sequence | sequence record 85259 | insert sequence
GACGTCAGATCCGCTAGCGCTACCGGACTCAGATCTCGAGCTCAAGCTTCGAATTCATGGGGAGCAGCAA
GAGCAAGCCCAAGGACCCCAGCCAGCGCCGGCGCAGCCTGGAGCCACCCGACAGCACCCACCACGGGGGA
TTCCCAGCCTCGCAGACCCCCAACAAGACAGCAGCCCCCGACACGCACCGCACCCCCAGCCGCTCCTTTG
GGACCGTGGCCACCGAGCCCAAGCTCTTCGGGGGCTTCAACACTTCTGACACCGTCACGTCGCCGCAGCG
TGCCGGGGCACTGGCTGGCGGCGTCACCACTTTCGTGGCTCTCTATGACTACGAGTCCCGGACTGAAACG
GACTTGTCCTTCAAGAAAGGAGAACGCCTGCAGATTGTCAACAACACGGAAGGTGACTGGTGGCTGGCTC
ATTCCCTCACTACAGGACAGACGGGCTACATCCCCAGTAACTATGTCGCGCCCTCAGACTCCATCCAGGC
TGAAGAGTGGTACTTTGGGAAGATCACTCGTCGGGAGTCCGAGCGGCTGCTGCTCAACCCCGAAAACCCC
CGGGGAACCTTCTTGGTCCGGGAGAGCGAGACGACAAAAGGTGCCTATTGCCTCTCCGTTTCTGACTTTG
ACAACGCCAAGGGGCTCAATGTGAAGCACTACAAGATCCGCAAGCTGGACAGCGGCGGCTTCTACATCAC
CTCACGCACACAGTTCAGCAGCCTGCAGCAGCTGGTGGCCTACTACTCCAAACATGCTGATGGCTTGTGC
CACCGCCTGACCAACGTCTGCCCCACGTCCAAGCCCCAGACCCAGGGACTCGCCAAGGACGCGTGGGAAA
TCCCCCGGGAGTCGCTGCGGCTGGAGGTGAAGCTGGGGCAGGGCTGCTTTGGAGAGGTCTGGATGGGGAC
CTGGAACGGCACCACCAGAGTGGCCATAAAGACTCTGAAGCCCGGCACCATGTCCCCGGAGGCCTTCCTG
CAGGAAGCCCAAGTGATGAAGAAGCTCCGGCATGAGAAGCTGGTTCAGCTGTACGCAGTGGTGTCGGAAG
AGCCCATCTACATCGTCACTGAGTACATGAGCAAGGGGAGCCTCCTGGATTTCCTGAAGGGAGAGATGGG
CAAGTACCTGCGGCTGCCACAGCTCGTCGATATGGCTGCTCAGATTGCATCCGGCATGGCCTATGTGGAG
AGGATGAACTACGTGCACCGAGACCTGCGGGCGGCCAACATCCTGGTGGGGGAGAACCTGGTGTGCAAGG
TGGCTGACTTTGGGCTGGCACGCCTCATCGAGGACAACGAGTACACAGCACGGCAAGGTGCCAAGTTCCC
CATCAAGTGGACAGCCCCCGAGGCAGCCCTCTATGGCCGGTTCACCATCAAGTCGGATGTCTGGTCCTTC
GGCATCCTGCTGACTGAGCTGACCACCAAGGGCCGGGTGCCATACCCAGGGATGGTCAACAGGGAGGTGC
TGGACCAGGTGGAGAGGGGCTACCGCATGCCCTGCCCGCCCGAGTGCCCCGAGTCGCTGCATGACCTCAT
GTGCCAGTGCTGGCGGAAGGACCCTGAGGAGCGGCCCACTTTTGAGTACCTGCAGGCCTTCCTGGAGGAC
TACTTCACCTCGACAGAGCCCCAGTACCAGCCTGGAGAGAACCTACGGGATCCACCGGTCGCCACCATGG
TGAGCAAGGGCGAGGAGAATAACATGGCCATCATCAAGGAGTTCATGCGCTTCAAGGTGCACATGGAGGG
CTCCGTGAACGGCCACGAGTTCGAGATCGAGGGCGAGGGCGAGGGCCGCCCCTACGAGGCCTTTCAGACC
GCTAAGCTGAAGGTGACCAAGGGTGGCCCCCTGCCCTTCGCCTGGGACATCCTGTCCCCTCAGTTCATGT
ACGGCTCCAAGGTCTACATTAAGCACCCAGCCGACATCCCCGACTACTTCAAGCTGTCCTTCCCCGAGGG
CTTCAGGTGGGAGCGCGTGATGAACTTCGAGGACGGCGGCATTATTCACGTTAACCAGGACTCCTCCCTG
CAGGACGGCGTGTTCATCTACAAGGTGAAGCTGCGCGGCACCAACTTCCCCTCCGACGGCCCCGTAATGC
AGAAGAAGACCATGGGCTGGGAGGCCTCCGAGGAGCGGATGTACCCCGAGGACGGCGCCCTGAAGAGCGA
GATCAAGAAGAGGCTGAAGCTGAAGGACGGCGGCCACTACGCCGCCGAGGTCAAGACCACCTACAAGGCC
AAGAAGCCCGTGCAGCTGCCCGGCGCCTACATCGTCGACATCAAGTTGGACATCGTGTCCCACAACGAGG
ACTACACCATCGTGGAACAGTACGAACGCGCCGAGGGCCGCCACTCCACCGGCGGCATGGACGAGCTGTA
CAAGTAAGCGGCCGCGACTCTAGATCATAATCAG
