>Addgene plasmid #54868 | mApple-C-Src-7 | addgene partial sequence | sequence record 96029 | mCherry-F 5'-ccccgtaatgcagaagaaga-3'
CCCCGAGGACGGCGCCCTGAAGAGCGAGATCAAGAAGAGGCTGAAGCTGAAGGACGGCGGCCACTACGCC
GCCGAGGTCAAGACCACCTACAAGGCCAAGAAGCCCGTGCAGCTGCCCGGCGCCTACATCGTCGACATCA
AGTTGGACATCGTGTCCCACAACGAGGACTACACCATCGTGGAACAGTACGAACGCGCCGAGGGCCGCCA
CTCCACCGGCGGCATGGACGAGCTGTACAAGTAAGCGGCCGCGACTCTAGATCATAATCAGCCATACCAC
ATTTGTAGAGGTTTTACTTGCTTTAAAAAACCTCCCACACCTCCCCCTGAACCTGAAACATAAAATGAAT
GCAATTGTTGTTGTTAACTTGTTTATTGCAGCTTATAATGGTTACAAATAAAGCAATAGCATCACAAATT
TCACAAATAAAGCATTTTTTTCACTGCATTCTAGTTGTGGTTTGTCCAAACTCATCAATGTATCTTAAGG
CGTAAATTGTAAGCGTTAATATTTTGTTAAAATTCGCGTTAAATTTTTGTTAAATCAGCTCATTTTTTAA
CCAATAGGCCGAAATCGGCAAAATCCCTTATAAATCAAAAGAATAGACCGAGATAGGGT
[37 nt withheld, positions 620-656]
AAAGAACGTGGACTCCAACGTCAAAGG
[49 nt withheld, positions 684-732]
T
[91 nt withheld, positions 734-824]
G
[106 nt withheld, positions 826-931]
