>Addgene plasmid #54868 | mApple-C-Src-7 | addgene partial sequence | sequence record 97130 | C-ter-GFP 5'-CTCCTCGCCCTTGCTCAC-3'
CAGGCTGGTACTGGGGCTCTGTCGAGGTGAAGTAGTCCTCCAGGAAGGCCTGCAGGTACTCAAAAGTGGG
CCGCTCCTCAGGGTCCTTCCGCCAGCACTGGCACATGAGGTCATGCAGCGACTCGGGGCACTCGGGCGGG
CAGGGCATGCGGTAGCCCCTCTCCACCTGGTCCAGCACCTCCCTGTTGACCATCCCTGGGTATGGCACCC
GGCCCTTGGTGGTCAGCTCAGTCAGCAGGATGCCGAAGGACCAGACATCCGACTTGATGGTGAACCGGCC
ATAGAGGGCTGCCTCGGGGGCTGTCCACTTGATGGGGAACTTGGCACCTTGCCGTGCTGTGTACTCGTTG
TCCTCGATGAGGCGTGCCAGCCCAAAGTCAGCCACCTTGCACACCAGGTTCTCCCCCACCAGGATGTTGG
CCGCCCGCAGGTCTCGGTGCACGTAGTTCATCCTCTCCACATAGGCCATGCCGGATGCAATCTGAGCAGC
CATATCGACGAGCTGTGGCAGCCGCAGGTACTTGCCCATCTCTCCCTTCAGGAAATCCAGGAGGCTCCCC
TTGCTCATGTACTCAGTGACGATGTAGATGGGCTCTTCCGACACCACTGCGTACAGCTGAACCAGCTTCT
CATGCCGGAGCTTCTTCATCACTTGGGCTTCCTGCAGGAAGGCCTCCGGGGACATGGTGCCGGGCTTCAG
AGTCTTTATGGCCACTCTGGTGGTGCCGTTCCAGGTCCCCATCCAGACCTCTCCAAAGCAGCCCTGCCCC
AGCTTCACCTCCAGCCGCAGCGACTCCCGGGGGATTTCCCACGCGTCCTTGGCGAGTCCCTGGGTCTGGG
