[The description below was written by a language model from this plasmid's Addgene catalogue record.]
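Description:
mApple-C-Src-7 is a mammalian expression plasmid that produces chicken (Gallus gallus) c-Src fused to the red fluorescent protein mApple. It is built on an mApple fusion-vector backbone of about 4.75 kb without the insert. The fluorescent protein is carried on the backbone and sits at the C terminus of the Src coding sequence, so the N terminus of Src stays free. That arrangement fits the biology of Src-family kinases, whose N-terminal region directs lipid modification and membrane attachment. Transcription is driven by the CMV promoter, a strong constitutive promoter in most mammalian cell lines. The listed 3′ sequencing primer suggests an SV40 polyadenylation signal downstream of the fusion, although no feature table is available to confirm the exact layout. The cloning method and any linker between Src and mApple are not stated; the "7" in the name may refer to linker length, but the record does not say so.

In bacteria the plasmid is maintained at high copy number under kanamycin selection. In mammalian cells, a neomycin resistance marker allows selection of stable transfectants with G418. The origin of replication is not specified in the record.

The stated purpose is fluorescent labelling of membranes and vesicles, where the Src fusion localizes. The mApple signal has an excitation maximum of 568 nm and an emission maximum of 592 nm. The construct therefore serves as a live-cell imaging marker for following Src distribution at membrane and vesicular compartments, and its orange-red emission can be combined with spectrally distinct green or cyan fusion proteins in multicolour experiments.
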