Addgene plasmid #54868: mApple-C-Src-7
Purpose: Localization: Membrane/Vesicles, Excitation: 568, Emission: 592
Depositing lab: Michael Davidson. Depositing organization: Florida State University, Tallahassee.
Backbone
  Vector backbone: mApple
  Backbone size w/o insert (bp): 4750
  Vector type: Mammalian Expression
  Selectable markers: Neomycin (select with G418)
Growth in bacteria
  Bacterial resistance: Kanamycin, 50 μg/mL
  Growth temperature: 37°C
  Growth strain: DH5alpha
  Copy number: High Copy
Gene/Insert
  Gene/Insert name: C-Src (alt name: XM_001232484.1)
  Species: G. gallus (chicken)
  Promoter: CMV
  Tag / fusion protein: mApple (C terminal on backbone)
  Cloning method: Unknown
  Sequencing primers: 5′ CMV-F; 3′ SV40pA-R
Terms and licenses: Academic/Nonprofit Terms; Industry Terms: Not Available to Industry
Depositor comments: . Excitation = 568; Emission = 592
How to cite: mApple-C-Src-7 was a gift from Michael Davidson (Addgene plasmid # 54868 ; http://n2t.net/addgene:54868 ; RRID:Addgene_54868)
